Addgene plasmid #203545: pCAG-FIP200 (1-640)-TSF
Purpose: FIP200 NTD-TwinStrep-Flag mammalian expression
Depositing lab: James Hurley. Depositing organization: University of California, Berkeley. Publication: Structure and activation of the human autophagy-initiating ULK1C:PI3KC3-C1 supercomplex. Chen M, Nguyen TN, Ren X, Khuu G, Cook ASI, Zhao Y, Yildiz A, Lazarou M, Hurley JH. Nat Struct Mol Biol. 2025 Sep;32(9):1596-1605. doi: 10.1038/s41594-025-01557-x. Epub 2025 May 29. PubMed 40442316.
Backbone
  Vector backbone: pCAG
  Vector type: Mammalian Expression
Growth in bacteria
  Bacterial resistance: Ampicillin, 100 μg/mL
  Growth temperature: 37°C
  Growth strain: DH5alpha
  Copy number: High Copy
Gene/Insert
  Gene/Insert name: FIP200
  Species: H. sapiens (human)
  GenBank ID: NP_055596.3
  Entrez Gene: RB1CC1 (a.k.a. ATG17, CC1, FIP200, PPP1R131)
  Promoter: CMV
  Tag / fusion protein: TwinStrep Flag (C terminal on insert)
  Cloning method: Restriction Enzyme; 5′ cloning site ClaI (unknown if destroyed); 3′ cloning site kpnI (unknown if destroyed)
Terms and licenses: Academic/Nonprofit Terms; Industry Terms: Not Available to Industry
Depositor comments: FIP200 (1-640)-TEVsite-TwinStrep-Flag-stop
How to cite: pCAG-FIP200 (1-640)-TSF was a gift from James Hurley (Addgene plasmid # 203545 ; http://n2t.net/addgene:203545 ; RRID:Addgene_203545)
