[The description below was written by a language model from this plasmid's Addgene catalogue record and pLannotate feature annotations shown in this document.]
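Description:
pCAG-FIP200 (1-640)-TSF is a mammalian expression plasmid built on the pCAG backbone that produces the N-terminal domain of human FIP200 (gene RB1CC1, also called ATG17), residues 1–640, carrying a C-terminal affinity tag. It is propagated in E. coli through a high-copy ColE1/pUC-type origin and selected with ampicillin via the β-lactamase gene and its own promoter.

The catalogue lists the promoter as CMV, but the feature table shows the full composite CAG arrangement: the CMV immediate-early enhancer, the chicken β-actin promoter and a chimeric chicken β-actin/rabbit β-globin intron. Together these give strong, broadly active transcription in mammalian cells. The RB1CC1 fragment follows. According to the depositor's comment, it is fused in order to a TEV protease site, a TwinStrep tag, a FLAG epitope and a stop codon. The annotation picks up only a partial Strep-Tag II match plus FLAG, and it does not mark the TEV site. The transcript ends at a rabbit β-globin polyadenylation signal, and the short HBB "fragments" flanking the insert are most likely residual β-globin sequences from the backbone rather than expressed payload. The backbone also contains an SV40 origin, which permits episomal amplification in cells expressing large T antigen. An SV40 poly(A) signal and remnants of lac regulatory sequences are present as well.

The stated purpose is mammalian expression of the tagged FIP200 N-terminal domain. The tag layout suits Strep-Tactin or anti-FLAG affinity purification, with optional removal of the tag by TEV cleavage. The associated publication concerns structural study of the human autophagy-initiating ULK1 complex and its supercomplex with PI3KC3-C1, of which FIP200 is a component.
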