Features (pLannotate 1.2.2; 20 found; start..end, strand, type, name):
     77..456     +  enhancer       CMV enhancer: human cytomegalovirus immediate early enhancer
    458..733     +  promoter       chicken β-actin promoter: No description available
    734..1750    +  intron         chimeric intron: chimera between introns from chicken β-actin and rabbit β-globin
   1748..1804    +  CDS            HBB (fragment): HBB_LEPEU - Experimental evidence at protein level: Swiss-Prot protein existence level 1. Involved in oxygen transport from the lung to the various peripheral tissues. From Lepus europaeus (European hare).
   1830..3821    +  CDS            RB1CC1 (fragment): RBCC1_HUMAN - Also known as KIAA0203, RBICC. Experimental evidence at protein level: Swiss-Prot protein existence level 1. Involved in autophagy (PubMed:21775823). Regulates early events but also late events of autophagosome formation through direct interaction with Atg16L1 (PubMed:23392225). Required for the formation of the autophagosome-like double-membrane structure that surrounds the Salmonella-containing vacuole (SCV) during S.typhimurium infection and subsequent xenophagy (By similarity). Involved in repair of DNA damage caused by ionizing radiation, which subsequently improves cell sur
   3849..3871    +  CDS            Strep-Tag II (fragment): peptide that binds Strep-Tactin®, an engineered form of streptavidin
   3879..3902    +  CDS            FLAG: FLAG® epitope tag, followed by an enterokinase cleavage site
   3912..3989    +  CDS            HBB (fragment): HBB_PONPY - Experimental evidence at transcript level: Swiss-Prot protein existence level 2. Involved in oxygen transport from the lung to the various peripheral tissues. From Pongo pygmaeus (Bornean orangutan).
   4060..4115    +  polyA_signal   β-globin poly(A) signal: rabbit β-globin polyadenylation signal (Gil and Proudfoot, 1987)
   4500..4516    -  protein_bind   lac operator: The lac repressor binds to the lac operator to inhibit transcription in E. coli. This inhibition can be relieved by adding lactose or isopropyl-β-D-thiogalactopyranoside (IPTG). lac repressor encoded by lacI
   4524..4554    -  promoter       lac promoter: promoter for the E. coli lac operon
   4569..4590    -  protein_bind   CAP binding site: CAP binding activates transcription in the presence of cAMP. E. coli catabolite activator protein
   4603..4642    -  CDS            lacI (fragment): lac repressor; lacI; The lac repressor binds to the lac operator to inhibit transcription in E. coli. This inhibition can be relieved by adding lactose or isopropyl-β-D-thiogalactopyranoside (IPTG).
   4649..4671    +  promoter       SV40 promoter (fragment): SV40 enhancer and early promoter
   4695..4830    +  rep_origin     SV40 ori: SV40 origin of replication
   4850..4984    +  polyA_signal   SV40 poly(A) signal: SV40 polyadenylation signal
   4986..5040    -  CDS            lacI (fragment): lac repressor; lacI; The lac repressor binds to the lac operator to inhibit transcription in E. coli. This inhibition can be relieved by adding lactose or isopropyl-β-D-thiogalactopyranoside (IPTG).
   5223..5811    -  rep_origin     ori: high-copy-number ColE1/pMB1/pBR322/pUC origin of replication
   5982..6842    -  CDS            AmpR: β-lactamase; bla; confers resistance to ampicillin, carbenicillin, and related antibiotics
   6843..46      -  promoter       AmpR promoter (across the origin): bla
>Addgene plasmid #203545 | pCAG-FIP200 (1-640)-TSF | addgene full sequence | sequence record 401048 | Addgene NGS Result
ACATATTTGAATGTATTTAGAAAAATAAACAAATAGGGGTTCCGCGCACATTTCCCCGAAAAGTGCCACC
TGGGTCGACATTGATTATTGACTAGTTATTAATAGTAATCAATTACGGGGTCATTAGTTCATAGCCCATA
TATGGAGTTCCGCGTTACATAACTTACGGTAAATGGCCCGCCTGGCTGACCGCCCAACGACCCCCGCCCA
TTGACGTCAATAATGACGTATGTTCCCATAGTAACGCCAATAGGGACTTTCCATTGACGTCAATGGGTGG
AGTATTTACGGTAAACTGCCCACTTGGCAGTACATCAAGTGTATCATATGCCAAGTACGCCCCCTATTGA
CGTCAATGACGGTAAATGGCCCGCCTGGCATTATGCCCAGTACATGACCTTATGGGACTTTCCTACTTGG
CAGTACATCTACGTATTAGTCATCGCTATTACCATGGTCGAGGTGAGCCCCACGTTCTGCTTCACTCTCC
CCATCTCCCCCCCCTCCCCACCCCCAATTTTGTATTTATTTATTTTTTAATTATTTTGTGCAGCGATGGG
GGCGGGGGGGGGGGGGGSGCGCGCCAGGCGGGGCGGGGCGGGGCGAGGGGCGGGGCGGGGCGAGGCGGAG
AGGTGCGGCGGCAGCCAATCAGAGCGGCGCGCTCCGAAAGTTTCCTTTTATGGCGAGGCGGCGGCGGCGG
CGGCCCTATAAAAAGCGAAGCGCGCGGCGGGCGGGAGTCGCTGCGCGCTGCCTTCGCCCCGTGCCCCGCT
CCGCCGCCGCCTCGCGCCGCCCGCCCCGGCTCTGACTGACCGCGTTACTCCCACAGGTGAGCGGGCGGGA
CGGCCCTTCTCCTCCGGGCTGTAATTAGCGCTTGGTTTAATGACGGCTTGTTTCTTTTCTGTGGCTGCGT
GAAAGCCTTGAGGGGCTCCGGGAGGGCCCTTTGTGCGGGGGGAGCGGCTCGGGGGGTGCGTGCGTGTGTG
TGTGCGTGGGGAGCGCCGCGTGCGGCTCCGCGCTGCCCGGCGGCTGTGAGCGCTGCGGGCGCGGCGCGGG
GCTTTGTGCGCTCCGCAGTGTGCGCGAGGGGAGCGCGGCCGGGGGCGGTGCCCCGCGGTGCGGGGGGGGC
TGCGAGGGGAACAAAGGCTGCGTGCGGGGTGTGTGCGTGGGGGGGTGAGCAGGGGGTGTGGGCGCGTCGG
TCGGGCTGCAACCCCCCCTGCACCCCCCTCCCCGAGTTGCTGAGCACGGCCCGGCTTCGGGTGCGGGGCT
CCGTACGGGGCGTGGCGCGGGGCTCGCCGTGCCGGGCGGGGGGTGGCGGCAGGTGGGGGTGCCGGGCGGG
GCGGGGCCGCCTCGGGCCGGGGAGGGCTCGGGGGAGGGGCGCGGCGGCCCCCGGAGCGCCGGCGGCTGTC
GAGGCGCGGCGAGCCGCAGCCATTGCCTTTTATGGTAATCGTGCGAGAGGGCGCAGGGACTTCCTTTGTC
CCAAATCTGTGCGGAGCCGAAATCTGGGAGGCGCCGCCGCACCCCCTCTAGCGGGCGCGGGGCGAAGCGG
TGCGGCGCCGGCAGGAAGGAAATGGGCGGGGAGGGCCTTCGTGCGTCGCCGCGCCGCCGTCCCCTTCTCC
CTCTCCAGCCTCGGGGCTGTCCGCGGGGGGACGGCTGCCTTCGGGGGGGACGGGGCAGGGCGGGGTTCGG
CTTCTGGCGTGTGACCGGCGGCTCTAGAGCCTCTGCTAACCATGTTCATGCCTTCTTCTTTTTCCTACAG
CTCCTGGGCAACGTGCTGGTTATTGTGCTGTCTCATCATTTTGGCAAAGAATTCCTCGATCGACGGTATC
GATGCCACCATGAAGCTCTATGTGTTTCTCGTGAATACCGGCACTACCCTGACCTTTGATACCGAACTGA
CCGTCCAGACCGTGGCTGACCTGAAGCATGCTATCCAGTCTAAATACAAGATCGCAATTCAGCACCAGGT
GCTGGTGGTCAACGGCGGAGAGTGCATGGCCGCTGATCGCAGGGTCTGTACCTATTCAGCCGGCACCGAC
ACTAACCCAATCTTCCTCTTTAATAAGGAGATGATTCTGTGCGATAGACCCCCTGCTATCCCCAAGACCA
CTTTTAGCACTGAGAACGACATGGAAATCAAAGTGGAGGAATCCCTGATGATGCCAGCCGTGTTCCACAC
CGTCGCTTCTCGCACTCAGCTGGCACTCGAGATGTACGAAGTGGCCAAGAAACTGTGCTCTTTCTGTGAG
GGTCTCGTCCACGATGAACATCTGCAGCACCAGGGCTGGGCAGCCATTATGGCTAACCTGGAGGACTGTT
CAAATAGTTATCAGAAACTGCTCTTCAAGTTTGAGTCTATCTACTCAAACTATCTGCAGAGCATCGAAGA
CATTAAACTGAAGCTCACACACCTGGGAACCGCAGTGAGCGTCATGGCCAAGATCCCTCTGCTCGAGTGC
CTGACTAGGCATTCCTACAGAGAATGTCTGGGTAGGCTCGATAGTCTGCCAGAACACGAGGACAGCGAGA
AAGCCGAAATGAAGCGCTCTACAGAGCTGGTGCTCTCACCTGACATGCCAAGGACAACCAACGAAAGTCT
GCTCACCAGCTTCCCAAAGTCCGTGGAGCATGTCTCCCCCGACACTGCCGATGCTGAATCTGGAAAGGAG
ATTAGAGAAAGTTGCCAGAGCACCGTGCACCAGCAGGACGAGACTACAATTGACACTAAGGACGGCGATC
TGCCCTTCTTTAACGTCAGTCTGCTCGATTGGATCAACGTCCAGGACAGACCTAATGATGTGGAGTCCCT
GGTCCGGAAGTGCTTTGATAGCATGTCCCGTCTGGACCCACGTATCATTCGTCCTTTCATCGCAGAGTGT
CGTCAGACCATTGCCAAGCTGGACAACCAGAATATGAAAGCTATTAAGGGTCTGGAAGATCGGCTCTACG
CCCTGGACCAGATGATCGCTAGCTGTGGACGCCTGGTGAACGAGCAGAAGGAACTCGCTCAGGGTTTCCT
GGCAAACCAGAAAAGAGCCGAGAATCTCAAGGATGCATCAGTGCTGCCTGACCTGTGCCTCAGTCATGCC
AATCAGCTGATGATTATGCTCCAGAACCACCGCAAGCTGCTCGACATCAAACAGAAGTGTACCACTGCTA
AACAGGAGCTGGCAAACAATCTCCATGTGAGGCTGAAGTGGTGCTGTTTCGTCATGCTGCACGCAGACCA
GGATGGCGAGAAGCTCCAGGCCCTGCTCAGGCTGGTGATTGAGCTGCTCGAAAGAGTGAAGATCGTCGAG
GCTCTGTCCACCGTCCCACAGATGTACTGCCTGGCAGTGGTCGAGGTGGTCAGACGTAAAATGTTTATCA
AGCACTACAGAGAATGGGCAGGTGCCCTCGTGAAAGATGGCAAGCGTCTGTATGAAGCCGAGAAATCTAA
GCGTGAGTCATTCGGCAAACTGTTTCGGAAGAGCTTCCTCCGTAACCGGCTGTTCCGCGGACTCGACAGT
TGGCCACCCAGCTTTTGCACCCAGAAACCTAGGAAGTTCGACTGTGAGCTGCCAGATATCTCCCTCAAGG
ACCTGCAGTTTCTCCAGTCCTTCTGCCCATCTGAGGTGCAGCCCTTTCTGAGGGTCCCTCTGCTCTGTGA
CTTCGAACCTCTGCACCAGCATGTGCTGGCCCTCCACAACCTCGTCAAGGCTGCACAGAGTCTGGATGAG
ATGAGCCAGACAATCACCGACCTGCTCAGCGAACAGAAGGGTACCGAAAACCTGTACTTCCAATCCGGTA
TGGCGGCCTGGTCACACCCGCAGTTCGAGAAAGGTGGAGGTGCCCGAGGTGGATCGGGAGGTGGATCGTG
GAGCCACCCGCAGTTCGAAAAAGGATTCGATTACAAGGATGACGATGACAAGTAGCTCGAGGAATTCACT
CCTCAGGTGCAGGCTGCCTATCAGAAGGTGGTGGCTGGTGTGGCCAATGCCCTGGCTCACAAATACCACT
GAGATCTTTTTCCCTCTGCCAAAAATTATGGGGACATCATGAAGCCCCTTGAGCATCTGACTTCTGGCTA
ATAAAGGAAATTTATTTTCATTGCAATAGTGTGTTGGAATTTTTTGTGTCTCTCACTCGGAAGGACATAT
GGGAGGGCAAATCATTTAAAACATCAGAATGAGTATTTGGTTTAGAGTTTGGCAACATATGCCCATATGC
TGGCTGCCATGAACAAAGGTTGGCTATAAAGAGGTCATCAGTATATGAAACAGCCCCCTGCTGTCCATTC
CTTATTCCATAGAAAAGCCTTGACTTGAGGTTAGATTTTTTTTATATTTTGTTTTGTGTTATTTTTTTCT
TTAACATCCCTAAAATTTTCCTTACATGTTTTACTAGCCAGATTTTTCCTCCTCTCCTGACTACTCCCAG
TCATAGCTGTCCCTCTTCTCTTATGGAGATCCCTCGACCTGCAGCCCAAGCTTGGCGTAATCATGGTCAT
AGCTGTTTCCTGTGTGAAATTGTTATCCGCTCACAATTCCACACAACATACGAGCCGGAAGCATAAAGTG
TAAAGCCTGGGGTGCCTAATGAGTGAGCTAACTCACATTAATTGCGTTGCGCTCACTGCCCGCTTTCCAG
TCGGGAAACCTGTCGTGCCAGCGGATCCGCATCTCAATTAGTCAGCAACCATAGTCCCGCCCCTAACTCC
GCCCATCCCGCCCCTAACTCCGCCCAGTTCCGCCCATTCTCCGCCCCATGGCTGACTAATTTTTTTTATT
TATGCAGAGGCCGAGGCCGCCTCGGCCTCTGAGCTATTCCAGAAGTAGTGAGGAGGCTTTTTTGGAGGCC
TAGGCTTTTGCAAAAAGCTAACTTGTTTATTGCAGCTTATAATGGTTACAAATAAAGCAATAGCATCACA
AATTTCACAAATAAAGCATTTTTTTCACTGCATTCTAGTTGTGGTTTGTCCAAACTCATCAATGTATCTT
ATCATGTCTGGATCCGCTGCATTAATGAATCGGCCAACGCGCGGGGAGAGGCGGTTTGCGTATTGGGCGC
TCTTCCGCTTCCTCGCTCACTGACTCGCTGCGCTCGGTCGTTCGGCTGCGGCGAGCGGTATCAGCTCACT
CAAAGGCGGTAATACGGTTATCCACAGAATCAGGGGATAACGCAGGAAAGAACATGTGAGCAAAAGGCCA
GCAAAAGGCCAGGAACCGTAAAAAGGCCGCGTTGCTGGCGTTTTTCCATAGGCTCCGCCCCCCTGACGAG
CATCACAAAAATCGACGCTCAAGTCAGAGGTGGCGAAACCCGACAGGACTATAAAGATACCAGGCGTTTC
CCCCTGGAAGCTCCCTCGTGCGCTCTCCTGTTCCGACCCTGCCGCTTACCGGATACCTGTCCGCCTTTCT
CCCTTCGGGAAGCGTGGCGCTTTCTCATAGCTCACGCTGTAGGTATCTCAGTTCGGTGTAGGTCGTTCGC
TCCAAGCTGGGCTGTGTGCACGAACCCCCCGTTCAGCCCGACCGCTGCGCCTTATCCGGTAACTATCGTC
TTGAGTCCAACCCGGTAAGACACGACTTATCGCCACTGGCAGCAGCCACTGGTAACAGGATTAGCAGAGC
GAGGTATGTAGGCGGTGCTACAGAGTTCTTGAAGTGGTGGCCTAACTACGGCTACACTAGAAGAACAGTA
TTTGGTATCTGCGCTCTGCTGAAGCCAGTTACCTTCGGAAAAAGAGTTGGTAGCTCTTGATCCGGCAAAC
AAACCACCGCTGGTAGCGGTGGTTTTTTTGTTTGCAAGCAGCAGATTACGCGCAGAAAAAAAGGATCTCA
AGAAGATCCTTTGATCTTTTCTACGGGGTCTGACGCTCAGTGGAACGAAAACTCACGTTAAGGGATTTTG
GTCATGAGATTATCAAAAAGGATCTTCACCTAGATCCTTTTAAATTAAAAATGAAGTTTTAAATCAATCT
AAAGTATATATGAGTAAACTTGGTCTGACAGTTACCAATGCTTAATCAGTGAGGCACCTATCTCAGCGAT
CTGTCTATTTCGTTCATCCATAGTTGCCTGACTCCCCGTCGTGTAGATAACTACGATACGGGAGGGCTTA
CCATCTGGCCCCAGTGCTGCAATGATACCGCGAGACCCACGCTCACCGGCTCCAGATTTATCAGCAATAA
ACCAGCCAGCCGGAAGGGCCGAGCGCAGAAGTGGTCCTGCAACTTTATCCGCCTCCATCCAGTCTATTAA
TTGTTGCCGGGAAGCTAGAGTAAGTAGTTCGCCAGTTAATAGTTTGCGCAACGTTGTTGCCATTGCTACA
GGCATCGTGGTGTCACGCTCGTCGTTTGGTATGGCTTCATTCAGCTCCGGTTCCCAACGATCAAGGCGAG
TTACATGATCCCCCATGTTGTGCAAAAAAGCGGTTAGCTCCTTCGGTCCTCCGATCGTTGTCAGAAGTAA
GTTGGCCGCAGTGTTATCACTCATGGTTATGGCAGCACTGCATAATTCTCTTACTGTCATGCCATCCGTA
AGATGCTTTTCTGTGACTGGTGAGTACTCAACCAAGTCATTCTGAGAATAGTGTATGCGGCGACCGAGTT
GCTCTTGCCCGGCGTCAATACGGGATAATACCGCGCCACATAGCAGAACTTTAAAAGTGCTCATCATTGG
AAAACGTTCTTCGGGGCGAAAACTCTCAAGGATCTTACCGCTGTTGAGATCCAGTTCGATGTAACCCACT
CGTGCACCCAACTGATCTTCAGCATCTTTTACTTTCACCAGCGTTTCTGGGTGAGCAAAAACAGGAAGGC
AAAATGCCGCAAAAAAGGGAATAAGGGCGACACGGAAATGTTGAATACTCATACTCTTCCTTTTTCAATA
TTATTGAAGCATTTATCAGGGTTATTGTCTCATGAGCGGAT
