>Addgene plasmid #203545 | pCAG-FIP200 (1-640)-TSF | depositor partial sequence | sequence record 394678 | FIP200 (1-640) (ClaI/KpnI)
ATGAAGCTCTATGTGTTTCTCGTGAATACCGGCACTACCCTGACCTTTGATACCGAACTGACCGTCCAGA
CCGTGGCTGACCTGAAGCATGCTATCCAGTCTAAATACAAGATCGCAATTCAGCACCAGGTGCTGGTGGT
CAACGGCGGAGAGTGCATGGCCGCTGATCGCAGGGTCTGTACCTATTCAGCCGGCACCGACACTAACCCA
ATCTTCCTCTTTAATAAGGAGATGATTCTGTGCGATAGACCCCCTGCTATCCCCAAGACCACTTTTAGCA
CTGAGAACGACATGGAAATCAAAGTGGAGGAATCCCTGATGATGCCAGCCGTGTTCCACACCGTCGCTTC
TCGCACTCAGCTGGCACTCGAGATGTACGAAGTGGCCAAGAAACTGTGCTCTTTCTGTGAGGGTCTCGTC
CACGATGAACATCTGCAGCACCAGGGCTGGGCAGCCATTATGGCTAACCTGGAGGACTGTTCAAATAGTT
ATCAGAAACTGCTCTTCAAGTTTGAGTCTATCTACTCAAACTATCTGCAGAGCATCGAAGACATTAAACT
GAAGCTCACACACCTGGGAACCGCAGTGAGCGTCATGGCCAAGATCCCTCTGCTCGAGTGCCTGACTAGG
CATTCCTACAGAGAATGTCTGGGTAGGCTCGATAGTCTGCCAGAACACGAGGACAGCGAGAAAGCCGAAA
TGAAGCGCTCTACAGAGCTGGTGCTCTCACCTGACATGCCAAGGACAACCAACGAAAGTCTGCTCACCAG
CTTCCCAAAGTCCGTGGAGCATGTCTCCCCCGACACTGCCGATGCTGAATCTGGAAAGGAGATTAGAGAA
AGTTGCCAGAGCACCGTGCACCAGCAGGACGAGACTACAATTGACACTAAGGACGGCGATCTGCCCTTCT
TTAACGTCAGTCTGCTCGATTGGATCAACGTCCAGGACAGACCTAATGATGTGGAGTCCCTGGTCCGGAA
GTGCTTTGATAGCATGTCCCGTCTGGACCCACGTATCATTCGTCCTTTCATCGCAGAGTGTCGTCAGACC
ATTGCCAAGCTGGACAACCAGAATATGAAAGCTATTAAGGGTCTGGAAGATCGGCTCTACGCCCTGGACC
AGATGATCGCTAGCTGTGGACGCCTGGTGAACGAGCAGAAGGAACTCGCTCAGGGTTTCCTGGCAAACCA
GAAAAGAGCCGAGAATCTCAAGGATGCATCAGTGCTGCCTGACCTGTGCCTCAGTCATGCCAATCAGCTG
ATGATTATGCTCCAGAACCACCGCAAGCTGCTCGACATCAAACAGAAGTGTACCACTGCTAAACAGGAGC
TGGCAAACAATCTCCATGTGAGGCTGAAGTGGTGCTGTTTCGTCATGCTGCACGCAGACCAGGATGGCGA
GAAGCTCCAGGCCCTGCTCAGGCTGGTGATTGAGCTGCTCGAAAGAGTGAAGATCGTCGAGGCTCTGTCC
ACCGTCCCACAGATGTACTGCCTGGCAGTGGTCGAGGTGGTCAGACGTAAAATGTTTATCAAGCACTACA
GAGAATGGGCAGGTGCCCTCGTGAAAGATGGCAAGCGTCTGTATGAAGCCGAGAAATCTAAGCGTGAGTC
ATTCGGCAAACTGTTTCGGAAGAGCTTCCTCCGTAACCGGCTGTTCCGCGGACTCGACAGTTGGCCACCC
AGCTTTTGCACCCAGAAACCTAGGAAGTTCGACTGTGAGCTGCCAGATATCTCCCTCAAGGACCTGCAGT
TTCTCCAGTCCTTCTGCCCATCTGAGGTGCAGCCCTTTCTGAGGGTCCCTCTGCTCTGTGACTTCGAACC
TCTGCACCAGCATGTGCTGGCCCTCCACAACCTCGTCAAGGCTGCACAGAGTCTGGATGAGATGAGCCAG
ACAATCACCGACCTGCTCAGCGAACAGAAG
