>Addgene plasmid #203545 | pCAG-FIP200 (1-640)-TSF | depositor partial sequence | sequence record 394679 | TEVsite-TSF (KpnI/xhoI)
GAAAACCTGTACTTCCAATCCGGTATGGCGGCCTGGTCACACCCGCAGTTCGAGAAAGGTGGAGGTGCCC
GAGGTGGATCGGGAGGTGGATCGTGGAGCCACCCGCAGTTCGAAAAAGGATTCGATTACAAGGATGACGA
TGACAAGTAG
